>Addgene plasmid #245869 | pDNR-9xFLAG-T2A-3xPuroR-Frame 0 | addgene full sequence | sequence record 491944 | Addgene NGS Result
CGCGATGAATAAATGAAAGCTTGCAGATCTGCGACTCTAGAGGATCTGCGACTCTAGAGGATCATAATCA
GCCATACCACATTTGTAGAGGTTTTACTTGCTTTAAAAAACCTCCCACACCTCCCCCTGAACCTGAAACA
TAAAATGAATGCAATTGTTGTTGTTAACTTGTTTATTGCAGCTTATAATGGTTACAAATAAAGCAATAGC
ATCACAAATTTCACAAATAAAGCATTTTTTTCACTGCATTCTAGTTGTGGTTTGTCCAAACTCATCAATG
TATCTTATCATGTCTGGATCTGCGACTCTAGAGGATCATAATCAGCCATACCACATTTGTAGAGGTTTTA
CTTGCTTTAAAAAACCTCCCACACCTCCCCCTGAACCTGAAACATAAAATGAATGCAATTGTTGTTGTTA
ACTTGTTTATTGCAGCTTATAATGGTTACAAATAAAGCAATAGCATCACAAATTTCACAAATAAAGCATT
TTTTTCACTGCATTCTAGTTGTGGTTTGTCCAAACTCATCAATGTATCTTATCATGTCTGGATCTGCGAC
TCTAGAGGATCATAATCAGCCATACCACATTTGTAGAGGTTTTACTTGCTTTAAAAAACCTCCCACACCT
CCCCCTGAACCTGAAACATAAAATGAATGCAATTGTTGTTGTTAACTTGTTTATTGCAGCTTATAATGGT
TACAAATAAAGCAATAGCATCACAAATTTCACAAATAAAGCATTTTTTTCACTGCATTCTAGTTGTGGTT
TGTCCAAACTCATCAATGTATCTTATCATGTCTGGATCTACTAACTAAGTAAGCTAGCGAATCGACTCGA
ACTTCGTGTGCGAGTGGCGGGTCTGGTGGCAGTGGAGGGGGATCCGACTACAAAGACCATGACGGTGATT
ATAAAGATCATGACATCGATTACAAGGATGACGATGACAAGGGAAGATCCGACTACAAAGACCATGACGG
TGATTATAAAGATCATGACATCGATTACAAGGATGACGATGACAAGGGAAGATCCGACTACAAAGACCAT
GACGGTGATTATAAAGATCATGACATCGATTACAAGGATGACGATGACAAGTCCGGAGGAGAGGGCAGAG
GAAGTCTGCTAACATGCGGTGACGTAGAAGAAAACCCAGGGCCTCTGACTGAATACAAGCCTACTGTCAG
GTTGGCTACAAGAGACGACGTTCCTAGAGCCGTGAGAACTCTGGCTGCAGCCTTCGCCGACTACCCCGCC
ACGAGACACACCGTTGACCCAGATCGGCATATTGAGAGAGTGACTGAACTGCAGGAGCTGTTTCTTACAA
GAGTTGGCCTCGACATAGGCAAGGTGTGGGTGGCGGACGACGGCGCCGCCGTGGCCGTCTGGACCACTCC
CGAATCAGTTGAGGCTGGCGCCGTATTCGCTGAGATCGGCCCGAGAATGGCTGAGCTCAGCGGGAGTAGG
CTCGCGGCACAGCAGCAAATGGAGGGACTGCTGGCACCACACAGGCCCAAAGAACCCGCCTGGTTCCTGG
CAACCGTCGGTGTATCTCCCGATCATCAGGGGAAAGGTCTGGGCTCTGCCGTAGTGCTCCCTGGCGTGGA
GGCAGCTGAGAGAGCAGGAGTACCTGCCTTCTTGGAGACCTCCGCTCCAAGGAATCTTCCCTTCTATGAA
CGGTTGGGCTTCACCGTGACAGCCGACGTGGAAGTCCCCGAAGGCCCCCGCACTTGGTGCATGACGAGGA
AGCCTGGAGCGGAAGGTAGAGGTTCTTTGCTTACCTGCGGGGACGTGGAAGAGAACCCAGGCCCACTGAC
TGAATACAAGCCTACTGTCAGGTTGGCTACAAGAGACGACGTTCCTAGAGCCGTGAGAACTCTGGCTGCA
GCCTTCGCCGACTACCCCGCCACGAGACACACCGTTGACCCAGATCGGCATATTGAGAGAGTGACTGAAC
TGCAGGAGCTGTTTCTTACAAGAGTTGGCCTCGACATAGGCAAGGTGTGGGTGGCGGACGACGGCGCCGC
CGTGGCCGTCTGGACCACTCCCGAATCAGTTGAGGCTGGCGCCGTATTCGCTGAGATCGGCCCGAGAATG
GCTGAGCTCAGCGGGAGTAGGCTCGCGGCACAGCAGCAAATGGAGGGACTGCTGGCACCACACAGGCCCA
AAGAACCCGCCTGGTTCCTGGCAACCGTCGGTGTATCTCCCGATCATCAGGGGAAAGGTCTGGGCTCTGC
CGTAGTGCTCCCTGGCGTGGAGGCAGCTGAGAGAGCAGGAGTACCTGCCTTCTTGGAGACCTCCGCTCCA
AGGAATCTTCCCTTCTATGAACGGTTGGGCTTCACCGTGACAGCCGACGTGGAAGTCCCCGAAGGCCCCC
GCACTTGGTGCATGACGAGGAAGCCTGGAGCGGAGGGCCGAGGGTCACTCCTTACTTGTGGTGATGTCGA
GGAGAATCCTGGCCCACTGACTGAATACAAGCCTACTGTCAGGTTGGCTACAAGAGACGACGTTCCTAGA
GCCGTGAGAACTCTGGCTGCAGCCTTCGCCGACTACCCCGCCACGAGACACACCGTTGACCCAGATCGGC
ATATTGAGAGAGTGACTGAACTGCAGGAGCTGTTTCTTACAAGAGTTGGCCTCGACATAGGCAAGGTGTG
GGTGGCGGACGACGGCGCCGCCGTGGCCGTCTGGACCACTCCCGAATCAGTTGAGGCTGGCGCCGTATTC
GCTGAGATCGGCCCGAGAATGGCTGAGCTCAGCGGGAGTAGGCTCGCGGCACAGCAGCAAATGGAGGGAC
TGCTGGCACCACACAGGCCCAAAGAACCCGCCTGGTTCCTGGCAACCGTCGGTGTATCTCCCGATCATCA
GGGGAAAGGTCTGGGCTCTGCCGTAGTGCTCCCTGGCGTGGAGGCAGCTGAGAGAGCAGGAGTACCTGCC
TTCTTGGAGACCTCCGCTCCAAGGAATCTTCCCTTCTATGAACGGTTGGGCTTCACCGTGACAGCCGACG
TGGAAGTCCCCGAAGGCCCCCGCACTTGGTGCATGACGAGGAAGCCTGGAGCGTGAGGGCCCGCTTCGAG
CAGACATGATAAGATACATTGATGAGTTTGGACAAACCACAACTAGAATGCAGTGAAAAAAATGCTTTAT
TTGTGAAATTTGTGATGCTATTGCTTTATTTGTAACCATTATAAGCTGCAATAAACAAGTTAACAACAAC
AATTGCATTCATTTTATGTTTCAGGTTCAGGGGGAGGTGTGGGAGGTTTTTTAAAGCAAGTAAAACCTCT
ACAAATGTGGTAAAATCGATAAAGATCCGTCGACCGATGCCCTTGAGAGCCTTCAACCCAGTCAGCTCCT
TCCGGTGGGCGCGGGGCATGACTATCGTCGCCGCACTTATGACTGTCTTCTTTATCATGCAACTCGTAGG
ACAGGTGCCGGCAGCGCTCTTCCGCTTCCTCGCTCACTGACTCGCTGCGCTCGGTCGTTCGGCTGCGGCG
AGCGGTATCAGCTCACTCAAAGGCGGTAATACGGTTATCCACAGAATCAGGGGATAACGCAGGAAAGAAC
ATGTGAGCAAAAGGCCAGCAAAAGGCCAGGAACCGTAAAAAGGCCGCGTTGCTGGCGTTTTTCCATAGGC
TCCGCCCCCCTGACGAGCATCACAAAAATCGACGCTCAAGTCAGAGGTGGCGAAACCCGACAGGACTATA
AAGATACCAGGCGTTTCCCCCTGGAAGCTCCCTCGTGCGCTCTCCTGTTCCGACCCTGCCGCTTACCGGA
TACCTGTCCGCCTTTCTCCCTTCGGGAAGCGTGGCGCTTTCTCATAGCTCACGCTGTAGGTATCTCAGTT
CGGTGTAGGTCGTTCGCTCCAAGCTGGGCTGTGTGCACGAACCCCCCGTTCAGCCCGACCGCTGCGCCTT
ATCCGGTAACTATCGTCTTGAGTCCAACCCGGTAAGACACGACTTATCGCCACTGGCAGCAGCCACTGGT
AACAGGATTAGCAGAGCGAGGTATGTAGGCGGTGCTACAGAGTTCTTGAAGTGGTGGCCTAACTACGGCT
ACACTAGAAGAACAGTATTTGGTATCTGCGCTCTGCTGAAGCCAGTTACCTTCGGAAAAAGAGTTGGTAG
CTCTTGATCCGGCAAACAAACCACCGCTGGTAGCGGTGGTTTTTTTGTTTGCAAGCAGCAGATTACGCGC
AGAAAAAAAGGATCTCAAGAAGATCCTTTGATCTTTTCTACGGGGTCTGACGCTCAGTGGAACGAAAACT
CACGTTAAGGGATTTTGGTCATGAGATTATCAAAAAGGATCTTCACCTAGATCCTTTTAAATTAAAAATG
AAGTTTTAAATCAATCTAAAGTATATATGAGTAAACTTGGTCTGACAGCGGCCGCAAATGCTAAACCACT
GCAGTGGTTACCAGTGCTTGATCAGTGAGGCACCGATCTCAGCGATCTGCCTATTTCGTTCGTCCATAGT
GGCCTGACTCCCCGTCGTGTAGATCACTACGATTCGTGAGGGCTTACCATCAGGCCCCAGCGCAGCAATG
ATGCCGCGAGAGCCGCGTTCACCGGCCCCCGATTTGTCAGCAATGAACCAGCCAGCAGGGAGGGCCGAGC
GAAGAAGTGGTCCTGCTACTTTGTCCGCCTCCATCCAGTCTATGAGCTGCTGTCGTGATGCTAGAGTAAG
AAGTTCGCCAGTGAGTAGTTTCCGAAGAGTTGTGGCCATTGCTACTGGCATCGTGGTATCACGCTCGTCG
TTCGGTATGGCTTCGTTCAACTCTGGTTCCCAGCGGTCAAGCCGGGTCACATGATCACCCATATTATGAA
GAAATGCAGTCAGCTCCTTAGGGCCTCCGATCGTTGTCAGAAGTAAGTTGGCCGCGGTGTTGTCGCTCAT
GGTAATGGCAGCACTACACAATTCTCTTACCGTCATGCCATCCGTAAGATGCTTTTCCGTGACCGGCGAG
TACTCAACCAAGTCGTTTTGTGAGTAGTGTATACGGCGACCAAGCTGCTCTTGCCCGGCGTCTATACGGG
ACAACACCGCGCCACATAGCAGTACTTTGAAAGTGCTCATCATCGGGAATCGTTCTTCGGGGCGGAAAGA
CTCAAGGATCTTGCCGCTATTGAGATCCAGTTCGATATAGCCCACTCTTGCACCCAGTTGATCTTCAGCA
TCTTTTACTTTCACCAGCGTTTCGGGGTGTGCAAAAACAGGCAAGCAAAATGCCGCAAAGAAGGGAATGA
GTGCGACACGAAAATGTTGGATGCTCATACTCGTCCTTTTTCAATATTATTGAAGCATTTATCAGGGTTA
CTAGTACGTCTCTCAAGGATAAGTAAGTAATATTAAGGTACGGGAGGTATTGGACAGGCCGC
Features (pLannotate 1.2.2; 18 found; start..end, strand, type, name):
     60..143     +  CDS            large T antigen (fragment): large T antigen from SV40 (simian virus 40)
    166..300     +  polyA_signal   SV40 poly(A) signal: SV40 polyadenylation signal
    314..397     +  CDS            large T antigen (fragment): large T antigen from SV40 (simian virus 40)
    420..554     +  polyA_signal   SV40 poly(A) signal: SV40 polyadenylation signal
    568..651     +  CDS            large T antigen (fragment): large T antigen from SV40 (simian virus 40)
    674..808     +  polyA_signal   SV40 poly(A) signal: SV40 polyadenylation signal
    886..951     +  CDS            3xFLAG: three tandem FLAG® epitope tags, followed by an enterokinase cleavage site
    961..1026    +  CDS            3xFLAG: three tandem FLAG® epitope tags, followed by an enterokinase cleavage site
   1036..1101    +  CDS            3xFLAG: three tandem FLAG® epitope tags, followed by an enterokinase cleavage site
   1165..1761    +  CDS            pac: PUAC_STRAD - Protein predicted: Swiss-Prot protein existence level 4. Detoxification of puromycin. From Streptomyces alboniger.
   1816..2412    +  CDS            pac: PUAC_STRAD - Protein predicted: Swiss-Prot protein existence level 4. Detoxification of puromycin. From Streptomyces alboniger.
   2467..3063    +  CDS            pac: PUAC_STRAD - Protein predicted: Swiss-Prot protein existence level 4. Detoxification of puromycin. From Streptomyces alboniger.
   3090..3211    -  polyA_signal   SV40 poly(A) signal: SV40 polyadenylation signal
   3234..3302    -  CDS            large T antigen (fragment): large T antigen from SV40 (simian virus 40)
   3318..3450    +  CDS            TcR (fragment): tetracycline efflux protein; tet; confers resistance to tetracycline
   3630..4218    -  rep_origin     ori: high-copy-number ColE1/pMB1/pBR322/pUC origin of replication
   4418..5278    -  CDS            AmpR: β-lactamase confers resistance to ampicillin, carbenicillin, and related antibiotics
   5279..5320    -  promoter       AmpR promoter (fragment): bla
