[The description below was written by a language model from this plasmid's Addgene catalogue record and pLannotate feature annotations shown in this document.]
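Description:
pDNR-9xFLAG-T2A-3xPuroR-Frame 0 is a 5.4 kb donor plasmid for the HITAG tagging system, derived from the pDNR-mCherry-T2A-3xPuroR-Frame 0 backbone by swapping the mCherry tag for a 9xFLAG epitope. It is propagated in E. coli through a high-copy ColE1/pUC-type origin with ampicillin selection (AmpR driven by a bla promoter, annotated as a fragment). The record specifies a recombination-deficient strain, consistent with the highly repetitive content of the plasmid. A short tetracycline-resistance fragment is also annotated and appears to be a non-functional backbone remnant.

The payload is a promoterless cassette: no mammalian promoter is annotated, which fits a donor intended to be inserted into an endogenous gene and expressed from that locus, with "Frame 0" denoting the reading frame in which the tag joins the host coding sequence. The cassette begins with three tandem 3xFLAG units making up the 9xFLAG tag. This is followed by three consecutive copies of the puromycin N-acetyltransferase gene (pac). The plasmid name indicates a T2A self-cleaving peptide between the tag and the marker, although T2A is not annotated separately, and the short gaps between pac copies are not identified in the table. An in-frame integration would therefore yield a FLAG-tagged endogenous protein plus separately released puromycin resistance, allowing drug selection of correctly tagged cells.

Upstream of the tag lie three tandem SV40 poly(A) signals, each with an adjacent large T antigen fragment that is part of the same SV40 segment. A further SV40 poly(A) signal lies downstream of the marker and is annotated on the reverse strand. The record does not state the role of these terminators, nor the nuclease or integration mechanism used.
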