Addgene plasmid #245869: pDNR-9xFLAG-T2A-3xPuroR-Frame 0
Purpose: HITAG Donor plasmid for Frame 0 with 9xFLAG tag and triple Puromycin resistant marker (3xPuroR)
Depositing lab: Alejandro Chavez. Depositing organization: University of California, San Diego (UCSD).
Backbone
  Vector backbone: pDNR-mCherry-T2A-3xPuroR-Frame 0
  Vector type: Mammalian Expression, Bacterial Expression, Synthetic Biology
Growth in bacteria
  Bacterial resistance: Ampicillin, 100 μg/mL
  Growth temperature: 30°C
  Growth strain: NEB Stable
  Copy number: Unknown
Gene/Insert
  Gene/Insert name: 9xFLAG
Terms and licenses: Academic/Nonprofit Terms; Industry Terms: Not Available to Industry
How to cite: pDNR-9xFLAG-T2A-3xPuroR-Frame 0 was a gift from Alejandro Chavez (Addgene plasmid # 245869 ; http://n2t.net/addgene:245869 ; RRID:Addgene_245869)
